Addgene plasmid #41561: pNC1125
Depositing lab: Beverly Errede. Depositing organization: University of North Carolina at Chapel Hill. Publication: An improved short-lived fluorescent protein transcriptional reporter for Saccharomyces cerevisiae. Houser JR, Ford E, Chatterjea SM, Maleri S, Elston TC, Errede B. Yeast. 2012 Dec;29(12):519-30. doi: 10.1002/yea.2932. Epub 2012 Nov 21. PubMed 23172645.
Backbone
  Vector backbone: pUC118
  Total vector size (bp): 3119
  Selectable markers: HIS3
Growth in bacteria
  Bacterial resistance: Ampicillin, 100 μg/mL
  Growth temperature: 37°C
  Growth strain: DH5alpha
  Copy number: Unknown
Gene/Insert
  Gene/Insert name: Ura3-GAL1-UBIMdkGFP*-SpHis5-Tim9
  Species: S. cerevisiae (budding yeast), S. pombe (fission yeast); Aequorea victoria
  Mutation: GFP mutations: Phe 64 to Leu, S65 to Thr, V163 to A His 77 codon CAT to CAC; destroys NdeI site
Terms and licenses: Academic/Nonprofit Terms; Industry Terms: Not Available to Industry
How to cite: pNC1125 was a gift from Beverly Errede (Addgene plasmid # 41561 ; http://n2t.net/addgene:41561 ; RRID:Addgene_41561)
