[The description below was written by a language model from this plasmid's Addgene catalogue record and pLannotate feature annotations shown in this document.]
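Description:
pNC1125 is a pUC118-based plasmid carrying a short-lived GFP transcriptional reporter cassette for Saccharomyces cerevisiae. In E. coli it is propagated through the high-copy pUC-type origin and selected with ampicillin (AmpR/β-lactamase). It also retains the M13 origin for single-stranded DNA production and remnants of the lac promoter/lacZα cloning region. No yeast replication origin (2μ or CEN/ARS) is annotated. The cassette is bounded by a URA3 fragment on one side and TIM9 sequence on the other, as the insert name Ura3-GAL1-UBIMdkGFP*-SpHis5-Tim9 also indicates. This layout suggests an integrating design that uses these flanks as homology arms, although the record does not state the integration strategy explicitly. The catalogue lists a vector size of about 3.1 kb, which appears to refer to the backbone alone, since the deposited full sequence is 7,601 nt.

The reporter is driven by the galactose-inducible, Gal4-regulated GAL1,10 promoter and ends at the ADH1 terminator. Its coding region fuses yeast ubiquitin to a short linker (annotated as a lacI fragment) and then to GFP. In ubiquitin-fusion designs of this kind, cleavage of the ubiquitin moiety exposes a chosen N-terminal residue and degradation signal on the downstream protein, which shortens its half-life. The fluorescence then follows promoter activity more closely than a stable GFP would. The GFP carries F64L, S65T and V163A substitutions, plus a silent change at His77 that removes an NdeI site. Downstream, the S. pombe his5 gene sits between the Ashbya gossypii TEF promoter and terminator. It complements S. cerevisiae his3 and so provides histidine prototrophy selection in yeast. The associated publication describes the construct as part of an improved short-lived fluorescent protein reporter system for monitoring transcription dynamics in budding yeast.
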