Features (pLannotate 1.2.2; 22 found; start..end, strand, type, name):
     15..667     +  promoter       GAL1,10 promoter: GAL1 and GAL10 genes of S. cerevisiae; divergent inducible promoter, regulated by Gal4
   1063..1290    +  CDS            ubiquitin: Saccharomyces cerevisiae ubiquitin
   1311..1362    +  CDS            lacI (fragment): lac repressor; lacI; The lac repressor binds to the lac operator to inhibit transcription in E. coli. This inhibition can be relieved by adding lactose or isopropyl-β-D-thiogalactopyranoside (IPTG).
   1362..2076    +  CDS            GFP (fragment): Aequoria victoria green fluorescent protein
   2097..2284    +  terminator     ADH1 terminator: S. cerevisiae ADH1; transcription terminator for the S. cerevisiae alcohol dehydrogenase 1 (ADH1) gene
   2359..2702    +  promoter       TEF promoter: Ashbya gossypii TEF promoter
   2703..3356    +  CDS            S. pombe his5: imidazoleglycerol-phosphate dehydratase, required for histidine biosynthesis; Schizosaccharomyces pombe his5; yeast auxotrophic marker; corresponds to S. cerevisiae HIS3
   3362..3559    +  terminator     TEF terminator: Ashbya gossypii TEF terminator
   3764..4024    +  CDS            TIM9: TIM9_YEAST - Experimental evidence at protein level: Swiss-Prot protein existence level 1. Mitochondrial intermembrane chaperone that participates in the import and insertion of multi-pass transmembrane proteins into the mitochondrial inner membrane. Also required for the transfer of beta- barrel precursors from the TOM complex to the sorting and assembly machinery (SAM complex) of the outer membrane. Acts as a chaperone-like protein that protects the hydrophobic precursors from aggregation and guide them through the mitochondrial intermembrane space. Compared to TIM10, it may have a strong st
   4082..4236    +  CDS            lacZα (fragment): LacZα fragment of β-galactosidase; lacZ fragment
   4242..4293    -  misc_feature   bom (fragment): basis of mobility region from pBR322
   4312..4692    +  rep_origin     M13 ori (sequence partly withheld): M13 bacteriophage origin of replication; arrow indicates direction of (+) strand synthesis
   4768..4817    -  misc_feature   bom (fragment): basis of mobility region from pBR322
   4919..4954    -  CDS            rop (fragment): Rop protein, which maintains plasmids at low copy number; rop
   5049..5153    +  promoter       AmpR promoter: bla
   5154..6014    +  CDS            AmpR: β-lactamase; bla; confers resistance to ampicillin, carbenicillin, and related antibiotics
   6185..6773    +  rep_origin     ori: high-copy-number ColE1/pMB1/pBR322/pUC origin of replication
   6956..7048    +  CDS            lacI (fragment): lac repressor; lacI; The lac repressor binds to the lac operator to inhibit transcription in E. coli. This inhibition can be relieved by adding lactose or isopropyl-β-D-thiogalactopyranoside (IPTG).
   7061..7082    +  protein_bind   CAP binding site: CAP binding activates transcription in the presence of cAMP. E. coli catabolite activator protein
   7097..7127    +  promoter       lac promoter: promoter for the E. coli lac operon
   7135..7151    +  protein_bind   lac operator: The lac repressor binds to the lac operator to inhibit transcription in E. coli. This inhibition can be relieved by adding lactose or isopropyl-β-D-thiogalactopyranoside (IPTG). lac repressor encoded by lacI
   7196..7518    +  CDS            URA3 (fragment): orotidine-5'-phosphate decarboxylase, required for uracil biosynthesis; S. cerevisiae URA3; yeast auxotrophic marker, counterselectable with 5-fluoroorotic acid (5-FOA)
>Addgene plasmid #41561 | pNC1125 | depositor full sequence | sequence record 55583 | pNC1125 sequence 7601 bps
CCCCCTCGAGGAATTTTCAAAAATTCTTACTTTTTTTTTGGATGGACGCAAAGAAGTTTAATAATCATAT
TACATGGCATTACCACCATATACATATCCATATCTAATCTTACTTATATGTTGTGGAAATGTAAAGAGCC
CCATTATCTTAGCCTAAAAAAACCTTCTCTTTGGAACTTTCAGTAATACGCTTAACTGCTCATTGCTATA
TTGAAGTACGGATTAGAAGCCGCCGAGCGGGCGACAGCCCTCCGACGGAAGACTCTCCTCCGTGCGTCCT
CGTCTTCACCGGTCGCGTTCCTGAAACGCAGATGTGCCTCGCGCCGCACTGCTCCGAACAATAAAGATTC
TACAATACTAGCTTTTATGGTTATGAAGAGGAAAAATTGGCAGTAACCTGGCCCCACAAACCTTCAAATT
AACGAATCAAATTAACAACCATAGGATGATAATGCGATTAGTTTTTTAGCCTTATTTCTGGGGTAATTAA
TCAGCGAAGCGATGATTTTTGATCTATTAACAGATATATAAATGGAAAAGCTGCATAACCACTTTAACTA
ATACTTTCAACATTTTCAGTTTGTATTACTTCTTATTCAAATGTCATAAAAGTATCAACAAAAAATTGTT
AATATACCTCTATACTTTAACGTCAAGGAGAAAAAACCCCGGATCTGCCAGGCGTGTATATAGCGTGGAT
GGCCAGGCAACTTTAGTGCTGACACATACAGGCATATATATATGTGTGCGACGACACATGATCATATGGC
ATGCATGTGCTCTGTATGTATATAAAACTCTTGTTTTCTTCTTTTCTCTAAATATTCTTTCCTTATACAT
TAGGTCCTTTGTAGCATAAATTACTATACTTCTATAGACACGCAAACACAAATACACACACTAAATTACC
GGATCAATTCGCCTGCTTATCTTTCTTCTTCCGAAAGTGCTACTTCAGAAAGAGCAAGAACTGTACGGAT
AAGGATAAGTATATCTTCTATCTACTACAATACGAAAAGAACTCTCGAACTCTCCCTCCCACTTTACTTT
AACTAATAGATTATGCAGATTTTCGTCAAGACTTTGACCGGTAAAACCATAACATTGGAAGTTGAATCTT
CCGATACCATCGACAACGTTAAGTCGAAAATTCAAGACAAGGAAGGTATCCCTCCAGATCAACAAAGATT
GATCTTTGCCGGTAAGCAGCTAGAAGACGGTAGAACGCTGTCTGATTACAACATTCAGAAGGAGTCCACC
TTACATCTTGTGCTAAGGCTAAGAGGTGGTATGCACGGATCCGGAGCTTGGCTGTTGCCCGTCTCACTGG
TGAAAAGAAAAACCACCCTGGCGCCCAATACGAGTAAAGGAGAAGAACTTTTCACTGGAGTTGTCCCAAT
TCTTGTTGAATTAGATGGTGATGTTAATGGGCACAAATTTTCTGTCAGTGGAGAGGGTGAAGGTGATGCA
ACATACGGAAAACTTACCCTTAAATTTATTTGCACTACTGGAAAACTACCTGTTCCATGGCCAACACTTG
TCACTACTCTCACTTATGGTGTTCAATGCTTTTCAAGATACCCAGATCACATGAAACAGCATGACTTTTT
CAAGAGTGCCATGCCCGAAGGTTATGTACAGGAAAGAACTATATTTTTCAAAGATGACGGGAACTACAAG
ACACGTGCTGAAGTCAAGTTTGAAGGTGATACCCTTGTTAATAGAATCGAGTTAAAAGGTATTGATTTTA
AAGAAGATGGAAACATTCTTGGACACAAATTGGAATACAACTATAACTCACACAATGTATACATCATGGC
AGACAAACAAAAGAATGGAATCAAAGCTAACTTCAAAATTAGACACAACATTGAAGATGGAAGCGTTCAA
CTAGCAGACCATTATCAACAAAATACTCCAATTGGCGATGGCCCTGTCCTTTTACCAGACAACCATTACC
TGTCCACACAATCTGCCCTTTCGAAAGATCCCAACGAAAAGAGAGACCACATGGTCCTTCTTGAGTTTGT
AACAGCTGCTGGGATTACACATGGCATGGATGAACTATACAAATAGGGCGCGCCACTTCTAAATAAGCGA
ATTTCTTATGATTTATGATTTTTATTATTAAATAAGTTATAAAAAAAATAAGTGTATACAAATTTTAAAG
TGACTCTTAGGTTTTAAAACGAAAATTCTTATTCTTGAGTAACTCTTTCCTGTAGGTCAGGTTGCTTTCT
CAGGTATAGTATGAGGTCGCTCTTATTGACCACACCTCTACCGGCAGATCCGCTAGGGATAACAGGGTAA
TATAGATCTGTTTAGCTTGCCTCGTCCCCGCCGGGTCACCCGGCCAGCGACATGGAGGCCCAGAATACCC
TCCTTGACAGTCTTGACGTGCGCAGCTCAGGGGCATGATGTGACTGTCGCCCGTACATTTAGCCCATACA
TCCCCATGTATAATCATTTGCATCCATACATTTTGATGGCCGCACGGCGCGAAGCAAAAATTACGGCTCC
TCGCTGCAGACCTGCGAGCAGGGAAACGCTCCCCTCACAGACGCGTTGAATTGTCCCCACGCCGCGCCCC
TGTAGAGAAATATAAAAGGTTAGGATTTGCCACTGAGGTTCTTCTTTCATATACTTCCTTTTAAAATCTT
GCTAGGATACAGTTCTCACATCACATCCGAACATAAACAACCATGGGTAGGAGGGCTTTTGTAGAAAGAA
ATACGAACGAAACGAAAATCAGCGTTGCCATCGCTTTGGACAAAGCTCCCTTACCTGAAGAGTCGAATTT
TATTGATGAACTTATAACTTCCAAGCATACAAACCAAAAGGGAGAACAAGTAATCCAAGTAGACACGGGA
ATTGGATTCTTGGATCACATGTATCATGCACTGGCTAAACATGCAGGCTGGAGCTTACGACTTTACTCAA
GAGGTGATTTAATCATCGATGATCATCACACTGCAGAAGATACTGCTATTGCACTTGGTATTGCATTCAA
GCAGGCTATGAGTAACTTTGCCGGCGTTAAAAGATTTGGACATGCTTATTGTCCACTTGACGAAGCTCTT
TCTAGAAGCGTAGTTGACTTGTCGGGACGGCCCTATGCTGTTATCGATTTGGGATTAAAGCGTGAAAAGG
TTGGGGAATTGTCCTGTGAAATGATCCCTCACTTACTATATTCCTTTTCGGTAGCAGCTGGAATTACTTT
GCATGTTACCTGCTTATATGGTAGTAATGACCATCATCGTGCTGAAAGCGCTTTTAAATCTCTGGCTGTT
GCCATGCGCGCGGCTACTAGTCTTACTGGAAGTTCTGAAGTCCCAAGCACGAAGGGAGTGTTGTAAAGAG
TACTGACAATAAAAAGATTCTTGTTTTCAAGAACTTGTCATTTGTATAGTTTTTTTATATTGTAGTTGTT
CTATTTTAATCAAATGTTAGCGTGATTTATATTTTTTTTCGCCTCGACATCATCTGCCCAGATGCGAAGT
TAAGTGCGCAGAAAGTAATATCATGCGTCAATCGTATGTGAATGCTGGTCGCTATACTGCTGTCGATTCG
ATACTAACGCTCGACCTGCAGGCATGAAGATGGGAATCTCGGTCGTAATGATTTCTATAATGACGAAAAA
AAAAAAATTGGAAAGAAAAAGCTTCATGGCCTTTATAAAAAGGAACTATCCAATACCTCGCCAGAACCAA
GTAACAGTATTTTACGGGGCACAAATCAAGAACAATAAGACAGGACTGTAAAGATGGACGCATTGAACTC
CAAAGAACAACAAGAGTTCCAAAAAGTAGTGGAACAAAAGCAAATGAAGGATTTCATGCGTTTGTACTCT
AATCTGGTAGAAAGATGTTTCACAGACTGTGTCAATGACTTCACAACATCAAAGCTAACCAATAAGGAAC
AAACATGCATCATGAAGTGCTCAGAAAAGTTCTTGAAGCATAGCGAACGTGTAGGGCAGCGTTTCCAAGA
ACAAAACGCTGCCTTGGGACAAGGCTTGGGCCGATAAGGTGTACTGGCGTATATATATCTAATTATGTAT
CTCTGGTGTCGACAAGCTTGGCACTGGCCGTCGTTTTACAACGTCGTGACTGGGAAAACCCTGGCGTTAC
CCAACTTAATCGCCTTGCAGCACATCCCCCTTTCGCCAGCTGGCGTAATAGCGAAGAGGCCCGCACCGAT
CGCCCTTCCCAACAGTTGCGCAGCCTGAATGGCGAATGGCGCCTGATGCGGTATTTTCTCCTTACGCATC
TGTGCGGTATTTCACACCGCATA
[142 nt withheld, positions 4294-4435]
C
[141 nt withheld, positions 4437-4577]
CCTTTGACGTTGGAGTCCACGTTCTTT
[37 nt withheld, positions 4605-4641]
ACCCTATCTCGGGCTATTCTTTTGATTTATAAGGGATTTTGCCGATTTCGGCCTATTGGTTAAAAAATGA
GCTGATTTAACAAAAATTTAACGCGAATTTTAACAAAATATTAACGTTTACAATTTTATGGTGCACTCTC
AGTACAATCTGCTCTGATGCCGCATAGTTAAGCCAGCCCCGACACCCGCCAACACCCGCTGACGCGCCCT
GACGGGCTTGTCTGCTCCCGGCATCCGCTTACAGACAAGCTGTGACCGTCTCCGGGAGCTGCATGTGTCA
GAGGTTTTCACCGTCATCACCGAAACGCGCGAGACGAAAGGGCCTCGTGATACGCCTATTTTTATAGGTT
AATGTCATGATAATAATGGTTTCTTAGACGTCAGGTGGCACTTTTCGGGGAAATGTGCGCGGAACCCCTA
TTTGTTTATTTTTCTAAATACATTCAAATATGTATCCGCTCATGAGACAATAACCCTGATAAATGCTTCA
ATAATATTGAAAAAGGAAGAGTATGAGTATTCAACATTTCCGTGTCGCCCTTATTCCCTTTTTTGCGGCA
TTTTGCCTTCCTGTTTTTGCTCACCCAGAAACGCTGGTGAAAGTAAAAGATGCTGAAGATCAGTTGGGTG
CACGAGTGGGTTACATCGAACTGGATCTCAACAGCGGTAAGATCCTTGAGAGTTTTCGCCCCGAAGAACG
TTTTCCAATGATGAGCACTTTTAAAGTTCTGCTATGTGGCGCGGTATTATCCCGTATTGACGCCGGGCAA
GAGCAACTCGGTCGCCGCATACACTATTCTCAGAATGACTTGGTTGAGTACTCACCAGTCACAGAAAAGC
ATCTTACGGATGGCATGACAGTAAGAGAATTATGCAGTGCTGCCATAACCATGAGTGATAACACTGCGGC
CAACTTACTTCTGACAACGATCGGAGGACCGAAGGAGCTAACCGCTTTTTTGCACAACATGGGGGATCAT
GTAACTCGCCTTGATCGTTGGGAACCGGAGCTGAATGAAGCCATACCAAACGACGAGCGTGACACCACGA
TGCCTGTAGCAATGGCAACAACGTTGCGCAAACTATTAACTGGCGAACTACTTACTCTAGCTTCCCGGCA
ACAATTAATAGACTGGATGGAGGCGGATAAAGTTGCAGGACCACTTCTGCGCTCGGCCCTTCCGGCTGGC
TGGTTTATTGCTGATAAATCTGGAGCCGGTGAGCGTGGGTCTCGCGGTATCATTGCAGCACTGGGGCCAG
ATGGTAAGCCCTCCCGTATCGTAGTTATCTACACGACGGGGAGTCAGGCAACTATGGATGAACGAAATAG
ACAGATCGCTGAGATAGGTGCCTCACTGATTAAGCATTGGTAACTGTCAGACCAAGTTTACTCATATATA
CTTTAGATTGATTTAAAACTTCATTTTTAATTTAAAAGGATCTAGGTGAAGATCCTTTTTGATAATCTCA
TGACCAAAATCCCTTAACGTGAGTTTTCGTTCCACTGAGCGTCAGACCCCGTAGAAAAGATCAAAGGATC
TTCTTGAGATCCTTTTTTTCTGCGCGTAATCTGCTGCTTGCAAACAAAAAAACCACCGCTACCAGCGGTG
GTTTGTTTGCCGGATCAAGAGCTACCAACTCTTTTTCCGAAGGTAACTGGCTTCAGCAGAGCGCAGATAC
CAAATACTGTCCTTCTAGTGTAGCCGTAGTTAGGCCACCACTTCAAGAACTCTGTAGCACCGCCTACATA
CCTCGCTCTGCTAATCCTGTTACCAGTGGCTGCTGCCAGTGGCGATAAGTCGTGTCTTACCGGGTTGGAC
TCAAGACGATAGTTACCGGATAAGGCGCAGCGGTCGGGCTGAACGGGGGGTTCGTGCACACAGCCCAGCT
TGGAGCGAACGACCTACACCGAACTGAGATACCTACAGCGTGAGCTATGAGAAAGCGCCACGCTTCCCGA
AGGGAGAAAGGCGGACAGGTATCCGGTAAGCGGCAGGGTCGGAACAGGAGAGCGCACGAGGGAGCTTCCA
GGGGGAAACGCCTGGTATCTTTATAGTCCTGTCGGGTTTCGCCACCTCTGACTTGAGCGTCGATTTTTGT
GATGCTCGTCAGGGGGGCGGAGCCTATGGAAAAACGCCAGCAACGCGGCCTTTTTACGGTTCCTGGCCTT
TTGCTGGCCTTTTGCTCACATGTTCTTTCCTGCGTTATCCCCTGATTCTGTGGATAACCGTATTACCGCC
TTTGAGTGAGCTGATACCGCTCGCCGCAGCCGAACGACCGAGCGCAGCGAGTCAGTGAGCGAGGAAGCGG
AAGAGCGCCCAATACGCAAACCGCCTCTCCCCGCGCGTTGGCCGATTCATTAATGCAGCTGGCACGACAG
GTTTCCCGACTGGAAAGCGGGCAGTGAGCGCAACGCAATTAATGTGAGTTAGCTCACTCATTAGGCACCC
CAGGCTTTACACTTTATGCTTCCGGCTCGTATGTTGTGTGGAATTGTGAGCGGATAACAATTTCACACAG
GAAACAGCTATGACCATGATTACGAATTCGAGCTCTGGAGAATATACTAAGGGTACTGTTGACATTGCGA
AGAGCGACAAAGATTTTGTTATCGGCTTTATTGCTCAAAGAGACATGGGTGGAAGAGATGAAGGTTACGA
TTGGTTGATTATGACACCCGGTGTGGGTTTAGATGACAAGGGAGACGCATTGGGTCAACAGTATAGAACC
GTGGATGATGTGGTCTCTACAGGATCTGACATTATTATTGTTGGAAGAGGACTATTTGCAAAGGGAAGGG
ATGCTAAGGTAGAGGGTGAACGTTACAGAAAAGCAGGCTGGGAAGCATATTTGAGAAGATGCGGCCAGCA
AAACTAAAAAACTGTATTATAAGTAAATGCATGTATACTAAACTCACAAATTAGAGCTTCAATTTAATTA
TATCAGTTATTACCCGGTAC
