>Addgene plasmid #41561 | pNC1125 | addgene partial sequence | sequence record 57490 | GFPfusionREV 5'-CTCCACTGACAGAAAATTTG-3'
TTGGGACAACTCCAGTGAAAAGTTCTTCTCCTTTACTCGTATTGGGCGCCAGGGTGGTTTTTCTTTTCAC
CAGTGAGACGGGCAACAGCCAAGCTCCGGATCCGTGCATACCACCTCTTAGCCTTAGCACAAGATGTAAG
GTGGACTCCTTCTGAATGTTGTAATCAGACAGCGTTCTACCGTCTTCTAGCTGCTTACCGGCAAAGATCA
ATCTTTGTTGATCTGGAGGGATACCTTCCTTGTCTTGAATTTTCGACTTAACGTTGTCGATGGTATCGGA
AGATTCAACTTCCAATGTTATGGTTTTACCGGTCAAAGTCTTGACGAAAATCTGCATAATCTATTAGTTA
AAGTAAAGTGGGAGGGAGAGTTCGAGAGTTCTTTTCGTATTGTAGTAGATAGAAGATATACTTATCCTTA
TCCGTACAGTTCTTGCTCTTTCTGAAGTAGCACTTTCGGAAGAAGAAAGATAAGCAGGCGAATTGATCCG
GTAATTTAGTGTGTGTATTTGTGTTTGCGTGTCTATAGAAGTATAGTAATTTATGCTACAAAGGACCTAA
TGTATAAGGAAAGAATATTTAGAGAAAAGAAGAAAACAAGAGTTTTATATACATACAGAGCACATGCATG
CCATATGATCATGTGTCGTCGCACACATATATATATGCCTGTATGTGTCAGCACTAAAGTTGCCTGGCCA
TCCACGCTATATACACGCCTGGCAGATCCGGGGTTTTTTCTCCTTGACGTTAAAGTATAGAGGTATATTA
ACAATTTTTTGTTGATACTTTTATTACATTTGAATAAGAAGTAATACAAACCGAAAATGTTGAAAGTATT
AGTTAAAGTGGTTATGCAGTTTTTGCATTTATATATCTGTTAATAGATCAAAAATCATCGCTTCGCTGAT
AT
