>Addgene plasmid #41561 | pNC1125 | addgene partial sequence | sequence record 59309 | pHybLex_rev 5'-GAGTCACTTTAAAATTTGTATACAC-3'
ACTTATTTATAATAAAAATCATAAATCATAAGAAATTCGCTTATTTAGAAGTGGCGCGCCCTATTTGTAT
AGTTCATCCATGCCATGTGTAATCCCAGCAGCTGTTACAAACTCAAGAAGGACCATGTGGTCTCTCTTTT
CGTTGGGATCTTTCGAAAGGGCAGATTGTGTGGACAGGTAATGGTTGTCTGGTAAAAGGACAGGGCCATC
GCCAATTGGAGTATTTTGTTGATAATGGTCTGCTAGTTGAACGCTTCCATCTTCAATGTTGTGTCTAATT
TTGAAGTTAGCTTTGATTCCATTCTTTTGTTTGTCTGCCATGATGTATACATTGTGTGAGTTATAGTTGT
ATTCCAATTTGTGCCCAAGAATGTTTCCATCTTCTTTAAAATCAATACCTTTTAACTCGATTCTATTAAC
AAGGGTATCACCTTCAAACTTGACTTCAGCACGTGTCTTGTAGTTCCCGTCATCTTTGAAAAATATAGTT
CTTTCCTGTACATAACCTTCGGGCATGGCACTCTTGAAAAAGTCATGCTGTTTCATGTGATCTGGGTATC
TTGAAAAGCATTGAACACCATAAGTGAGAGTAGTGACAAGTGTTGGCCATGGAACAGGTAGTTTTCCAGT
AGTGCAAATAAATTTAAGGGTAAGTTTTCCGTATGTTGCATCACCTTCACCCTCTCCACTGACAGAAAAT
TTGTGCCCATTAACATCACCATCTAATTCAACAAGAATTGGGACAACTCCAGTGAAAAGTTCTTCTCCTT
TACTCGTATTGGGCGCCAGGGTGGTTTTTCTTTTCACCAGTGAGACGGGCAACAGCCAAGCTCCGGANCG
GAACACCTACTACCAAGAGGACCTCGAGGAC
