>Addgene plasmid #41561 | pNC1125 | addgene partial sequence | sequence record 59310 | M13_pUC-rev
ATTCGAATTCGAGCTCTGGAGAATATACTAAGGGTACTGTTGACATTGCGAAGAGCGACAAAGATTTTGT
TATCGGCTTTATTGCTCAAAGAGACATGGGTGGAAGAGATGAAGGTTACGATTGGTTGATTATGACACCC
GGTGTGGGTTTAGATGACAAGGGAGACGCATTGGGTCAACAGTATAGAACCGTGGATGATGTGGTCTCTA
CAGGATCTGACATTATTATTGTTGGAAGAGGACTATTTGCAAAGGGAAGGGATGCTAAGGTAGAGGGTGA
ACGTTACAGAAAAGCAGGCTGGGAAGCATATTTGAGAAGATGCGGCCAGCAAAACTAAAAAACTGTATTA
TAAGTAAATGCATGTATACTAAACTCACAAATTAGAGCTTCAATTTAATTATATCAGTTATTACCCGGTA
CCCCCCTCGAGGAATTTTCAAAAATTCTTACTTTTTTTTTGGATGGACGCAAAGAAGTTTAATAATCATA
TTACATGGCATTACCACCATATACATATCCATATACATATCCATATCTAATCTTACTTATATGTTGTGGA
AATGTAAAGAGCCCCATTATCTTAGCCTAAAAAAACCTTCTCTTTGGAACTTTCAGTAATACGCTTAACT
GCTCATTGCTATATTGAAGTACGGATTAGAAGCCGCCGAGCGGGTGACAGCCCTCCGAAGGAAGACTCTC
CTCCGTGCGTCCTCGTCTTCACCGGTCGCGTTCCTGAAACGCAGATGTGCCTCGCGCCGCACTGCTCCGA
ACAATAAAGATTCTACAATACTAGCTTTTATGGTTATG
